>Addgene plasmid #109819 | pHH0103_THRB_Hormone-recep | addgene full sequence | sequence record 213788 | Addgene NGS Result
TTGACAATTAATCATCGGCTCGTATAATGTGTGGAATTGTGAGCGGATAACAATTTCACACAGGAAACAG
CCAGTCCGTTTAGGTGTTTTCACGAGCACTTCACCAACAAGGACCATAGATTATGAAAATCGAAGAACAC
CATCACCATCACCATTCCAGCGGTAAGCTTATGTCCCCTATACTAGGTTATTGGAAAATTAAGGGCCTTG
TGCAACCCACTCGACTTCTTTTGGAATATCTTGAAGAAAAATATGAAGAGCATTTGTATGAGCGCGATGA
AGGTGATAAATGGCGAAACAAAAAGTTTGAATTGGGTTTGGAGTTTCCCAATCTTCCTTATTATATTGAT
GGTGATGTTAAATTAACACAGTCTATGGCCATCATACGTTATATAGCTGACAAGCACAACATGTTGGGTG
GTTGTCCAAAAGAGCGTGCAGAGATTTCAATGCTTGAAGGAGCGGTTTTGGATATTAGATACGGTGTTTC
GAGAATTGCATATAGTAAAGACTTTGAAACTCTCAAAGTTGATTTTCTTAGCAAGCTACCTGAAATGCTG
AAAATGTTCGAAGATCGTTTATGTCATAAAACATATTTAAATGGTGATCATGTAACCCATCCTGACTTCA
TGTTGTATGACGCTCTTGATGTTGTTTTATACATGGACCCAATGTGCCTGGATGCGTTCCCAAAATTAGT
TTGTTTTAAAAAACGTATTGAAGCTATCCCACAAATTGATAAGTACTTGAAATCCAGCAAGTATATAGCA
TGGCCTTTGCAGGGCTGGCAAGCCACGTTTGGTGGTGGCGACCATCCTCCAAAATCGGATCTGGAAGTTC
TGTTCCAGGGGCCCCTGTCCAGCGGTCTGGTTCCGCGTGGTTCCGGTACCGCGGCCCAGCCGGCCGAGGA
ACTGCAAAAGTCTATTGGCCACAAACCAGAGCCTACCGATGAAGAATGGGAGCTGATCAAAACGGTTACC
GAAGCGCACGTCGCTACCAATGCGCAAGGTTCCCATTGGAAACAGAAACGTAAATTCCTGCCGGAAGATA
TCGGTCAGGCTCCGATTGTAAACGCGCCGGAGGGCGGCAAAGTTGACCTGGAGGCCTTCAGCCATTTCAC
GAAAATCATCACCCCGGCTATCACCCGTGTCGTGGACTTTGCCAAGAAACTGCCGATGTTCTGCGAACTG
CCATGTGAAGACCAGATTATCCTGCTGAAAGGCTGTTGCATGGAAATTATGAGCCTGCGTGCAGCTGTGC
GTTACGATCCTGAATCTGAAACTCTGACTCTGAACGGCGAAATGGCCGTTACTCGTGGCCAGCTGAAGAA
CGGTGGTCTGGGTGTTGTTTCTGATGCGATCTTCCGCCTGGGTATGTCTCTGAGCTCCTTTAACCTGGAT
GATACCGAAGTTGCGCTGCTGCAGGCAGTGCTGCTGATGTCCTCTGACCGTCCGGGTCTGGCGTGTGTAG
AACGCATCGAAAAGTACCAGGACAGCTTCCTGCTGGCATTCGAGCACTATATCAACTACCGCAAACACCA
TGTAACCCACTTCTGGCCGAAACTGCTGATGAAAGTTACTGACCTGCGCATGATTGGCGCTTGCCACGCA
TCCCGTTTTCTGCACATGAAAGTGGAATGCCCGACCGAACTGTTCCCGCCGCTGTTCCTGGAAGTGTTTG
AAGACGCGGCCGCATA
[142 nt withheld, positions 1697-1838]
C
[98 nt withheld, positions 1840-1937]
AGTTTGTACTGGTGACGAAACTCAGTGTCTAGCTAGAGTGGC
[149 nt withheld, positions 1980-2128]
T
[41 nt withheld, positions 2130-2170]
T
[62 nt withheld, positions 2172-2233]
A
[35 nt withheld, positions 2235-2269]
CCTCCCTCAATCGGTTGAATGTCGCCCTTTTGTCTTTGGCGCTGGTAAACCATATGAA
[86 nt withheld, positions 2328-2413]
T
[54 nt withheld, positions 2415-2468]
CTAGCGCCGCCCTATACCTTGTCTGCCTCCCCGCGTTGCGTCGCGGTGCATGGAGCCGGGCCACCTCGAC
CTGAATGGAAGCCGGCGGCACCTCGCTAACGGATTCACCACTCCAAGAATTGGAGCCAATCAATTCTTGC
GGAGAACTGTGAATGCGCAAACCAACCCTTGGCAGAACATATCCATCGCGTCCGCCATCTCCAGCAGCCG
CACGCGGCGCATCTCGGGCAGCGTTGGGTCCTGGCCACGGGTGCGCATGATCGTGCTCCTGTCGTTGAGG
ACCCGGCTAGGCTGGCGGGGTTGCCTTACTGGTTAGCAGAATGAATCACCGATACGCGAGCGAACGTGAA
GCGACTGCTGCTGCAAAACGTCTGCGACCTGAGCAACAACATGAATGGTCTTCGGTTTCCGTGTTTCGTA
AAGTCTGGAAACGCGGAAGTCAGCGCCCTGCACCATTATGTTCCGGATCTGCATCGCAGGATGCTGCTGG
CTACCCTGTGGAACACCTACATCTGTATTAACGAAGCGCTGGCATTGACCCTGAGTGATTTTTCTCTGGT
CCCGCCGCATCCATACCGCCAGTTGTTTACCCTCACAACGTTCCAGTAACCGGGCATGTTCATCATCAGT
AACCCGTATCGTGAGCATCCTCTCTCGTTTCATCGGTATCATTACCCCCATGAACAGAAATCCCCCTTAC
ACGGAGGCATCAGTGACCAAACAGGAAAAAACCGCCCTTAACATGGCCCGCTTTATCAGAAGCCAGACAT
TAACGCTTCTGGAGAAACTCAACGAGCTGGACGCGGATGAACAGGCAGACATCTGTGAATCGCTTCACGA
CCACGCTGATGAGCTTTACCGCAGGATCCGCGAAATTGTAAGCGTTAATATTTTGTTAAAATTCGCGTTA
AATTTTTGTTAAATCAGCTCATTTTTTAACCAATAGGCCGAAATCGGCAAAATCCCTTATAAATCAAAAG
AATAGACCGAGATAGGGT
[37 nt withheld, positions 3467-3503]
AAAGAACGTGGACTCCAACGTCAAAGG
[49 nt withheld, positions 3531-3579]
T
[91 nt withheld, positions 3581-3671]
G
[124 nt withheld, positions 3673-3796]
CGCGGATCCTGCCTCGCGCGTTTCGGTGATGACGGTGAAAACCTCTGACACATGCAGCTCCCGGAGACGG
TCACAGCTTGTCTGTAAGCGGATGCCGGGAGCAGACAAGCCCGTCAGGGCGCGTCAGCGGGTGTTGGCGG
GTGTCGGGGCGCAGCCATGACCCAGTCACGTAGCGATAGCGGAGTGTATACTGGCTTAACTATGCGGCAT
CAGAGCAGATTGTACTGAGAGTGCACCATATGCGGTGTGAAATACCGCACAGATGCGTAAGGAGAAAATA
CCGCATCAGGCGCTCTTCCGCTTCCTCGCTCACTGACTCGCTGCGCTCGGTCGTTCGGCTGCGGCGAGCG
GTATCAGCTCACTCAAAGGCGGTAATACGGTTATCCACAGAATCAGGGGATAACGCAGGAAAGAACATGT
GAGCAAAAGGCCAGCAAAAGGCCAGGAACCGTAAAAAGGCCGCGTTGCTGGCGTTTTTCCATAGGCTCCG
CCCCCCTGACGAGCATCACAAAAATCGACGCTCAAGTCAGAGGTGGCGAAACCCGACAGGACTATAAAGA
TACCAGGGTTTCCCCCTGGAAGCTCCCTCGTGCGCTCTCCTGTTCCGACCCTGCCGCTTACCGGATACCT
GTCCGCCTTTCTCCCTTCGGGAAGCGTGGCGCTTTCTCATAGCTCACGCTGTAGGTATCTCAGTTCGGTG
TAGGTCGTTCGCTCCAAGCTGGGCTGTGTGCACGAACCCCCCGTTCAGCCCGACCGCTGCGCCTTATCCG
GTAACTATCGTCTTGAGTCCAACCCGGTAAGACACGACTTATCGCCACTGGCAGCAGCCACTGGTAACAG
GATTAGCAGAGCGAGGTATGTAGGCGGTGCTACAGAGTTCTTGAAGTGGTGGCCTAACTACGGCTACACT
AGAAGGACAGTATTTGGTATCTGCGCTCTGCTGAAGCCAGTTACCTTCGGAAAAAGAGTTGGTAGCTCTT
GATCCGGCAAACAAACCACCGCTGGTAGCGGTGGTTTTTTTGTTTGCAAGCAGCAGATTACGCGCAGAAA
AAAAGGATCTCAAGAAGATCCTTTGATCTTTTCTACGGGGTCTGACGCTCAGTGGAACGAAAACTCACGT
TAAGGGATTTTGGTCATGAGATTATCAAAAAGGATCTTCACCTAGATCCTTTTAAATTAAAAATGAAGTT
TTAAATCAATCTAAAGTATATATGAGTAAACTTGGTCTGACAGTTACCAATGCTTAATCAGTGAGGCACC
TATCTCAGCGATCTGTCTATTTCGTTCATCCATAGTTGCCTGACTCCCCGTCGTGTAGATAACTACGATA
CGGGAGGGCTTACCATCTGGCCCCAGTGCTGCAATGATACCGCGAGACCCACGCTCACCGGCTCCAGATT
TATCAGCAATAAACCAGCCAGCCGGAAGGGCCGAGCGCAGAAGTGGTCCTGCAACTTTATCCGCCTCCAT
CCAGTCTATTAATTGTTGCCGGGAAGCTAGAGTAAGTAGTTCGCCAGTTAATAGTTTGCGCAACGTTGTT
GCCATTGCTGCAGGCATCGTGGTGTCACGCTCGTCGTTTGGTATGGCTTCATTCAGCTCCGGTTCCCAAC
GATCAAGGCGAGTTACATGATCCCCCATGTTGTGCAAAAAAGCGGTTAGCTCCTTCGGTCCTCCGATCGT
TGTCAGAAGTAAGTTGGCCGCAGTGTTATCACTCATGGTTATGGCAGCACTGCATAATTCTCTTACTGTC
ATGCCATCCGTAAGATGCTTTTCTGTGACTGGTGAGTACTCAACCAAGTCATTCTGAGAATAGTGTATGC
GGCGACCGAGTTGCTCTTGCCCGGCGTCAACACGGGATAATACCGCGCCACATAGCAGAACTTTAAAAGT
GCTCATCATTGGAAAACGTTCTTCGGGGCGAAAACTCTCAAGGATCTTACCGCTGTTGAGATCCAGTTCG
ATGTAACCCACTCGTGCACCCAACTGATCTTCAGCATCTTTTACTTTCACCAGCGTTTCTGGGTGAGCAA
AAACAGGAAGGCAAAATGCCGCAAAAAAGGGAATAAGGGCGACACGGAAATGTTGAATACTCATACTCTT
CCTTTTTCAATATTATTGAAGCATTTATCAGGGTTATTGTCTCATGAGCGGATACATATTTGAATGTATT
TAGAAAAATAAACAAATAGGGGTTCCGCGCACATTTCCCCGAAAAGTGCCACCTGACGTCTAAGAAACCA
TTATTATCATGACATTAACCTATAAAAATAGGCGTATCACGAGGCCCTTTCGTCTTCAAGAATTCCCGAC
ACCATCGAATGGTGCAAAACCTTTCGCGGTATGGCATGATAGCGCCCGGAAGAGAGTCAATTCAGGGTGG
TGAATGTGAAACCAGTAACGTTATACGATGTCGCAGAGTATGCCGGTGTCTCTTATCAGACCGTTTCCCG
CGTGGTGAACCAGGCCAGCCACGTTTCTGCGAAAACGCGGGAAAAAGTGGAAGCGGCGATGGCGGAGCTG
AATTACATTCCCAACCGCGTGGCACAACAACTGGCGGGCAAACAGTCGTTGCTGATTGGCGTTGCCACCT
CCAGTCTGGCCCTGCACGCGCCGTCGCAAATTGTCGCGGCGATTAAATCTCGCGCCGATCAACTGGGTGC
CAGCGTGGTGGTGTCGATGGTAGAACGAAGCGGCGTCGAAGCCTGTAAAGCGGCGGTGCACAATCTTCTC
GCGCAACGCGTCAGTGGGCTGATCATTAACTATCCGCTGGATGACCAGGATGCCATTGCTGTGGAAGCTG
CCTGCACTAATGTTCCGGCGTTATTTCTTGATGTCTCTGACCAGACACCCATCAACAGTATTATTTTCTC
CCATGAAGACGGTACGCGACTGGGCGTGGAGCATCTGGTCGCATTGGGTCACCAGCAAATCGCGCTGTTA
GCGGGCCCATTAAGTTCTGTCTCGGCGCGTCTGCGTCTGGCTGGCTGGCATAAATATCTCACTCGCAATC
AAATTCAGCCGATAGCGGAACGGGAAGGCGACTGGAGTGCCATGTCCGGTTTTCAACAAACCATGCAAAT
GCTGAATGAGGGCATCGTTCCCACTGCGATGCTGGTTGCCAACGATCAGATGGCGCTGGGCGCAATGCGC
GCCATTACCGAGTCCGGGCTGCGCGTTGGTGCGGATATCTCGGTAGTGGGATACGACGATACCGAAGACA
GCTCATGTTATATCCCGCCGTTAACCACCATCAAACAGGATTTTCGCCTGCTGGGGCAAACCAGCGTGGA
CCGCTTGCTGCAACTCTCTCAGGGCCAGGCGGTGAAGGGCAATCAGCTGTTGCCCGTCTCACTGGTGAAA
AGAAAAACCACCCTGGCGCCCAATACGCAAACCGCCTCTCCCCGCGCGTTGGCCGATTCATTAATGCAGC
TGGCACGACAGGTTTCCCGACTGGAAAGCGGGCAGTGAGCGCAACGCAATTAATGTAAGTTAGCTCACTC
ATTAGGCACAATTCTCATGTTTGACAGCTTATCATCGACTGCACGGTGCACCAATGCTTCTGGCGTCAGG
CAGCCATCGGAAGCTGTGGTATGGCTGTGCAGGTCGTAAATCACTGCATAATTCGTGTCGCTCAAGGCGC
ACTCCCGTTCTGGATAATGTTTTTTGCGCCGACATCATAACGGTTCTGGCAAATATTCTGAAATGAGCTG
Features (pLannotate 1.2.2; 21 found; start..end, strand, type, name):
      1..29      +  promoter       tac promoter: strong E. coli promoter; hybrid between the trp and lac UV5 promoters
     37..53      +  protein_bind   lac operator: The lac repressor binds to the lac operator to inhibit transcription in E. coli. This inhibition can be relieved by adding lactose or isopropyl-β-D-thiogalactopyranoside (IPTG). lac repressor encoded by lacI
    138..155     +  CDS            6xHis: 6xHis affinity tag
    171..824     +  CDS            GST26_SCHJA: Experimental evidence at protein level: Swiss-Prot protein existence level 1. GST isoenzymes appear to play a central role in the parasite detoxification system. Other functions are also suspected including a role in increasing the solubility of haematin in the parasite gut. From Schistosoma japonicum (Blood fluke).
    906..1685    +  CDS            THRB (fragment): THB_CHICK - Also known as C-ERBA-BETA, NR1A2. Experimental evidence at protein level: Swiss-Prot protein existence level 1. Nuclear hormone receptor that can act as a repressor or activator of transcription. High affinity receptor for thyroid hormones, including triiodothyronine and thyroxine. From Gallus gallus (Chicken).
   1701..1748    +  terminator     fd terminator (sequence withheld): central terminator from bacteriophage fd (Otsuka and Kunisawa, 1982)
   1753..1965    +  CDS            M13 gene III (fragment) (sequence partly withheld): pIII; III; minor coat protein
   1980..2450    +  CDS            M13 gene III (fragment) (sequence partly withheld): pIII; III; minor coat protein
   2472..2542    +  CDS            TcR (fragment): tetracycline efflux protein; tet; confers resistance to tetracycline
   2784..3164    -  CDS            YPB1_ECOLX: Protein predicted: Swiss-Prot protein existence level 4. From Escherichia coli.
   3181..3332    +  CDS            rop (fragment): Rop protein, which maintains plasmids at low copy number; rop
   3368..3796    -  rep_origin     f1 ori (sequence partly withheld): f1 bacteriophage origin of replication; arrow indicates direction of (+) strand synthesis
   3805..3844    +  CDS            rop (fragment): Rop protein, which maintains plasmids at low copy number; rop
   3946..4086    +  misc_feature   bom: basis of mobility region from pBR322
   4272..4859    -  rep_origin     ori: high-copy-number ColE1/pMB1/pBR322/pUC origin of replication
   5030..5890    -  CDS            AmpR: β-lactamase; bla; confers resistance to ampicillin, carbenicillin, and related antibiotics
   5891..5995    -  promoter       AmpR promoter: bla
   6104..6181    +  promoter       lacIq promoter: lacI (mutant); In the lacIq allele, a single base change in the promoter boosts expression of the lacI gene about 10-fold.
   6182..7264    +  CDS            lacI: lac repressor; lacI; The lac repressor binds to the lac operator to inhibit transcription in E. coli. This inhibition can be relieved by adding lactose or isopropyl-β-D-thiogalactopyranoside (IPTG).
   7277..7298    +  protein_bind   CAP binding site: CAP binding activates transcription in the presence of cAMP. E. coli catabolite activator protein
   7317..7334    +  promoter       tet promoter (fragment): E. coli promoter for tetracycline efflux protein gene
