[The description below was written by a language model from this plasmid's Addgene catalogue record and pLannotate feature annotations shown in this document.]
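Description:
pHH0103_THRB_Hormone-recep is a bacterial expression plasmid (about 7.5 kb in the sequenced record) built on the pHH0103 backbone for producing and purifying the hormone-receptor domain of human thyroid hormone receptor beta (THRB) in E. coli. It replicates from a ColE1/pBR322-type origin with an adjacent bom region, is selected with ampicillin through the β-lactamase gene, and is catalogued as low copy. The rop gene is annotated only as two fragments interrupted by an f1 phage origin, which could in principle allow single-stranded DNA production with helper phage.

The expression cassette is driven by the hybrid tac promoter with a downstream lac operator. The plasmid also carries its own lacI gene under the lacIq promoter, so transcription is held off by lac repressor and induced with IPTG. The open reading frame begins with a 6xHis tag followed by Schistosoma japonicum glutathione S-transferase, and the THRB fragment (roughly 780 bp, inserted between SfiI and NotI sites) lies downstream of these in the same orientation, consistent with a His-GST-THRB domain fusion suited to nickel or glutathione affinity purification. The automated annotation matched the insert to the chicken orthologue, but the catalogue entry gives the species as human, and the match most likely reflects sequence conservation.

A bacteriophage fd terminator follows the insert. Beyond it lie fragments of M13 gene III, a tetracycline resistance gene remnant and a partial tet promoter, which appear to be leftovers from a phagemid-type ancestor rather than functional parts of this construct. The plasmid belongs to a collection of domain expression constructs used in a large-scale survey of ligands for peptide recognition modules.
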