Addgene plasmid #109819: pHH0103_THRB_Hormone-recep
Purpose: Protein expression and purification of THRB_Hormone-recep
Depositing lab: Sachdev Sidhu. Depositing organization: University of Toronto. Publication: Large-scale survey and database of high affinity ligands for peptide recognition modules. Teyra J, Kelil A, Jain S, Helmy M, Jajodia R, Hooda Y, Gu J, D'Cruz AA, Nicholson SE, Min J, Sudol M, Kim PM, Bader GD, Sidhu SS. Mol Syst Biol. 2020 Dec;16(12):e9310. doi: 10.15252/msb.20199310. PubMed 33438817.
Backbone
  Vector backbone: pHH0103
  Vector type: Bacterial Expression
Growth in bacteria
  Bacterial resistance: Ampicillin, 100 μg/mL
  Growth temperature: 37°C
  Growth strain: DH5alpha
  Copy number: Low Copy
Gene/Insert
  Gene/Insert name: THRB_Hormone-recep
  Species: H. sapiens (human)
  Entrez Gene: THRB (a.k.a. C-ERBA-2, C-ERBA-BETA, ERBA2, GRTH, NR1A2, PRTH, THR1, THRB1, THRB2, THRbeta, THRbeta1, TRb, TRbeta, TRbeta1, Thrbeta2)
  Cloning method: Restriction Enzyme; 5′ cloning site Sfi1 (unknown if destroyed); 3′ cloning site Not1 (unknown if destroyed)
Terms and licenses: Academic/Nonprofit Terms; Industry Terms: Not Available to Industry
How to cite: pHH0103_THRB_Hormone-recep was a gift from Sachdev Sidhu (Addgene plasmid # 109819 ; http://n2t.net/addgene:109819 ; RRID:Addgene_109819)
