>Addgene plasmid #109819 | pHH0103_THRB_Hormone-recep | depositor partial sequence | sequence record 206771 | pHH0103_THRB_Hormone-recep sequence 801 bps
GGCCCAGCCGGCCGAGGAACTGCAAAAGTCTATTGGCCACAAACCAGAGCCTACCGATGAAGAATGGGAG
CTGATCAAAACGGTTACCGAAGCGCACGTCGCTACCAATGCGCAAGGTTCCCATTGGAAACAGAAACGTA
AATTCCTGCCGGAAGATATCGGTCAGGCTCCGATTGTAAACGCGCCGGAGGGCGGCAAAGTTGACCTGGA
GGCCTTCAGCCATTTCACGAAAATCATCACCCCGGCTATCACCCGTGTCGTGGACTTTGCCAAGAAACTG
CCGATGTTCTGCGAACTGCCATGTGAAGACCAGATTATCCTGCTGAAAGGCTGTTGCATGGAAATTATGA
GCCTGCGTGCAGCTGTGCGTTACGATCCTGAATCTGAAACTCTGACTCTGAACGGCGAAATGGCCGTTAC
TCGTGGCCAGCTGAAGAACGGTGGTCTGGGTGTTGTTTCTGATGCGATCTTCCGCCTGGGTATGTCTCTG
AGCTCCTTTAACCTGGATGATACCGAAGTTGCGCTGCTGCAGGCAGTGCTGCTGATGTCCTCTGACCGTC
CGGGTCTGGCGTGTGTAGAACGCATCGAAAAGTACCAGGACAGCTTCCTGCTGGCATTCGAGCACTATAT
CAACTACCGCAAACACCATGTAACCCACTTCTGGCCGAAACTGCTGATGAAAGTTACTGACCTGCGCATG
ATTGGCGCTTGCCACGCATCCCGTTTTCTGCACATGAAAGTGGAATGCCCGACCGAACTGTTCCCGCCGC
TGTTCCTGGAAGTGTTTGAAGACGCGGCCGC
